Addgene plasmid #24605: pCMV5 MYC-Smurf2 (FF29/30A) C716A
Depositing lab: Jeff Wrana. Depositing organization: Sinai Health System. Publication: The ubiquitin binding region of the Smurf HECT domain facilitates polyubiquitylation and binding of ubiquitylated substrates. Ogunjimi AA, Wiesner S, Briant DJ, Varelas X, Sicheri F, Forman-Kay J, Wrana JL. J Biol Chem. 2010 Feb 26. 285(9):6308-15. 10.1074/jbc.M109.044537 PubMed 20026602.
Backbone
  Vector backbone: pCMV5b
  Backbone size w/o insert (bp): 4700
  Vector type: Mammalian Expression
Growth in bacteria
  Bacterial resistance: Ampicillin, 100 μg/mL
  Growth temperature: 37°C
  Growth strain: DH5alpha
  Copy number: High Copy
Gene/Insert
  Gene/Insert name: Smurf2
  Species: H. sapiens (human)
  Mutation: F29A, F30A, C716A
  Entrez Gene: SMURF2
  Tag / fusion protein: MYC (N terminal on insert)
  Cloning method: Restriction Enzyme; 5′ cloning site SalI (not destroyed); 3′ cloning site XbaI (not destroyed)
  Sequencing primers: 5′ CMV-F
Terms and licenses: Academic/Nonprofit Terms; Industry Terms
How to cite: pCMV5 MYC-Smurf2 (FF29/30A) C716A was a gift from Jeff Wrana (Addgene plasmid # 24605 ; http://n2t.net/addgene:24605 ; RRID:Addgene_24605)
