[The description below was written by a language model from this plasmid's Addgene catalogue record.]
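Description:
pCMV5 MYC-Smurf2 (FF29/30A) C716A is a mammalian expression plasmid built on the pCMV5b backbone (about 4.7 kb without insert). It is propagated in E. coli as a high-copy plasmid under ampicillin selection. The record does not list a mammalian selection marker, and it gives no feature table, so the origin of replication, polyadenylation signal and other backbone elements are not itemised. The promoter is not stated explicitly either, although the backbone name and the use of a CMV forward sequencing primer point to expression from the cytomegalovirus immediate-early promoter, which gives strong constitutive transcription in transfected mammalian cells.

The insert is human SMURF2, a HECT-family E3 ubiquitin ligase, cloned between SalI and XbaI sites (both retained) and carrying an N-terminal MYC epitope tag for detection or immunoprecipitation. Three point mutations are recorded. C716A replaces the catalytic cysteine of the HECT domain, the residue that normally forms the thioester intermediate with ubiquitin, so it is expected to give a ligase-dead protein. F29A and F30A change two adjacent phenylalanines near the N terminus, in the region of the C2 domain. The record does not state their functional effect.

The associated publication concerns how the ubiquitin-binding region of the Smurf HECT domain contributes to polyubiquitylation and to binding of ubiquitylated substrates. This suggests the construct serves as a catalytically inactive, MYC-tagged Smurf2 variant for transient expression in ubiquitylation and substrate-interaction experiments, for example as a control alongside active forms of the enzyme.
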