>Addgene plasmid #24605 | pCMV5 MYC-Smurf2 (FF29/30A) C716A | addgene partial sequence | sequence record 30606 | 24605 with hGHpA-rev
CACTGCCCTGCTCCATACCACCCCCCTCCACCCCATAATATTATAGAAGGACACCTAGTCAGACAAAATG
ATGCAACTTAATTTTATTAGGACAAGGCTGGTGGGCACTGGAGTGGCAACTTCCAGGGCCAGGAGAGGCA
CTGGGGAGGGGTCACAGGGATGCCACCCGGGTCTAGATTGTCATTCCACAGCAAATCCACATGTTTCTTC
AATGGCTGTTAGCAGCTTTTCATATAGCTTTTCATAGCTTTCATAGGGTGGAATGTCTATTCGATTGAAG
GCAGTGTGGGCTTTCGGTAGGTTGTTAGTGCAGGCATCAATCTGGTGTATGGTAAAGAGTCTCGGGCCTG
CAGCACCTTGCAATGCTTTGAAGCCCTGCAGAGGCACTCGAGAGGATCCTGTCACAAACTGAAGCAATCT
TGCTCGTCGCTCTTCATCAAAAAACTCCACAGCTTTCCAGAACCATTTGACAATGTTGCTGTCTGGTGTA
CAGTGTTTTAACCGGGTGTTTACCTTCCAGTCATTAACATCTATCTTTCCAAGTCCACAAATAATGAGCT
CTAACTCCTTCTCATCAAATGTCTTCAGCAGATGTTGTGGAATTACTTCATTAAATCCTTTCTGCAGAGC
CAAGAATTGAGCCTCAATGCCTCGTAAAAATCTCCAGTTCACATAGAGCCTGACATATTCTTTTTTATTT
TCTTCATTAACAGGGATACTTTTGCCATTTGGTTTAAGTTCATGCTGAATAATTTCACCATATGCATTAT
GTTCAACACAGAAGGTATGGTCCAAAACACCTGTAATATCATTCTCAAGTATCCACACTAAACTGTTGTG
A
