>Addgene plasmid #24605 | pCMV5 MYC-Smurf2 (FF29/30A) C716A | addgene partial sequence | sequence record 30607 | 24605 with CMV-F
CGTCAGAATTGATCTGGTACCACGCGTATCGATACCATGGAGCAGAAGCTGATATCCGAGGAGGACCTAG
GTCGACAATCTAACCCCGGACGCCGGAGGAACGGGCCCGTCAAGCTGCGCCTGACAGTACTCTGTGCAAA
AAACCTGGTGAAAAAGGATGCTGCCCGACTTCCTGATCCATTTGCTAAGGTGGTGGTTGATGGATCTGGG
CAATGCCATTCTACAGATACTGTGAAGAATACGCTTGATCCAAAGTGGAATCAGCATTATGACCTGTATA
TTGGAAAGTCTGATTCAGTTACGATCAGTGTATGGAATCACAAGAAGATCCATAAGAAACAAGGTGCTGG
ATTTCTCGGTTGTGTTCGTCTTCTTTCCAATGCCATCAACCGCCTCAAAGACACTGGTTATCAGAGGTTG
GATTTATGCAAACTCGGGCCAAATGACAATGATACAGTTAGAGGACAGATAGTAGTAAGTCTTCAGTCCA
GAGACCGAATAGGCACAGGAGGACAAGTTGTGGACTGCAGTCGTTTATTTGATAACGATTTACCAGACGG
CTGGGAAGAAAGGAGAACCGCCTCTGGAAGAATCCAGTATCTAAACCATATAACAAGAACTACGCAATGG
GAGCGCCCAACACGACCGGCATCCGAATATTCTAGCCCTGGCAGACCTCTTAGCTGCTTTGTTGATGAGA
ACACTCCAATTAGTGGAACAAATGGTGCAACATGTGGACAGTCTTCAGATCCCA
